>Addgene plasmid #173234 | pGL3-NLS-ccdb-DddA(G1397C)-UGI-Puro | addgene full sequence | sequence record 343235 | Addgene NGS Result
ACGCGTTGACATTGATTATTGACTAGTTATTAATAGTAATCAATTACGGGGTCATTAGTTCATAGCCCAT
ATATGGAGTTCCGCGTTACATAACTTACGGTAAATGGCCCGCCTGGCTGACCGCCCAACGACCCCCGCCC
ATTGACGTCAATAATGACGTATGTTCCCATAGTAACGCCAATAGGGACTTTCCATTGACGTCAATGGGTG
GAGTATTTACGGTAAACTGCCCACTTGGCAGTACATCAAGTGTATCATATGCCAAGTACGCCCCCTATTG
ACGTCAATGACGGTAAATGGCCCGCCTGGCATTATGCCCAGTACATGACCTTATGGGACTTTCCTACTTG
GCAGTACATCTACGTATTAGTCATCGCTATTACCATGGTGATGCGGTTTTGGCAGTACATCAATGGGCGT
GGATAGCGGTTTGACTCACGGGGATTTCCAAGTCTCCACCCCATTGACGTCAATGGGAGTTTGTTTTGGC
ACCAAAATCAACGGGACTTTCCAAAATGTCGTAACAACTCCGCCCCATTGACGCAAATGGGCGGTAGGCG
TGTACGGTGGGAGGTCTATATAAGCAGAGCTCTCTGGCTAACTAGAGAACCCACTGCTTACTGGCTTATC
GAAATTAATACGACTCACTATAGGGAGACAAGCTGGCTAGACCATGGCTCCAAAGAAGAAGCGTAAGGTA
GACTACAAAGACCATGACGGTGATTATAAAGATCATGACATCGATTACAAGGATGACGATGACAAGGGTA
CCGTGGATCTACGCACGCTCGGCTACAGCCAGCAGCAACAGGAGAAGATCAAACCGAAGGTTCGTTCGAC
AGTGGCGCAGCACCACGAGGCACTGGTCGGCCATGGGTTTACACACGCGCACATCGTTGCGCTCAGCCAA
CACCCGGCAGCGTTAGGGACCGTCGCTGTCAAGTATCAGGACATGATCGCAGCGTTGCCAGAGGCGACAC
ACGAAGCGATCGTTGGCGTCGGCAAACAGTGGTCCGGCGCACGCGCTCTGGAGGCCTTGCTCACGGTGGC
GGGAGAGTTGAGAGGTCCACCGTTACAGTTGGACACAGGCCAACTTCTCAAGATTGCAAAACGTGGCGGC
GTGACCGCAGTGGAGGCAGTGCATGCATGGCGCAATGCACTGACGGGTGCCCCCCTGAACCTGACCCCAG
AGACCGGCTTACTAAAAGCCAGATAACAGTATGCGTATTTGCGCGCTGATTTTTGCGGTATAAGAATATA
TACTGATATGTATACCCGAAGTATGTCAAAAAGAGGTATGCTATGAAGCAGCGTATTACAGTGACAGTTG
ACAGCGACAGCTATCAGTTGCTCAAGGCATATATGATGTCAATATCTCCGGTCTGGTAAGCACAACCATG
CAGAATGAAGCCCGTCGTCTGCGTGCCGAACGCTGGAAAGCGGAAAATCAGGAAGGGATGGCTGAGGTCG
CCCGGTTTATTGAAATGAACGGCTCTTTTGCTGACGAGAACAGGGGCTGGTGAAATGCAGTTTAAGGTTT
ACACCTATAAAAGAGAGAGCCGTTATCGTCTGTTTGTGGATGTACAGAGTGATATTATTGACACGCCCGG
GCGACGGATGGTGATCCCCCTGGCCAGTGCACGTCTGCTGTCAGATAAAGTCTCCCGTGAACTTTACCCG
GTGGTGCATATCGGGGATGAAAGCTGGCGCATGATGACCACCGATATGGCCAGTGTGCCGGTGTCCGTTA
TCGGGGAAGAAGTGGCTGATCTCAGCCACCGCGAAAATGACATCAAAAACGCCATTAACCTGATGTTCTG
GGGAATATAAATGTCAGGCTCCCTTATACACAGCCAGGGTCTCTCGCGTTGACCAACGACCACCTCGTCG
CCTTGGCCTGCCTCGGCGGACGTCCTGCGCTGGATGCAGTGAAAAAGGGATTGGGAGGCTCCGCAATCCC
TGTGAAGAGAGGCGCCACCGGCGAGACAAAGGTGTTTACCGGCAACTCTAATAGCCCTAAGTCCCCAACA
AAGGGCGGCTGCTCTGGAGGCAGCACCAACCTGTCTGACATCATCGAGAAGGAGACAGGCAAGCAGCTGG
TCATCCAGGAGAGCATCCTGATGCTGCCCGAAGAAGTCGAAGAAGTGATCGGAAACAAGCCTGAGAGCGA
TATCCTGGTCCATACCGCCTACGACGAGAGTACCGACGAAAATGTGATGCTGCTGACATCCGACGCCCCA
GAGTATAAGCCCTGGGCTCTGGTCATCCAGGATTCCAACGGAGAGAACAAAATCAAAATGCTGTAATCTA
GAGGGCCCGTTTAAACCCGCTGATCAGCCTCGACTGTGCCTTCTAGTTGCCAGCCATCTGTTGTTTGCCC
CTCCCCCGTGCCTTCCTTGACCCTGGAAGGTGCCACTCCCACTGTCCTTTCCTAATAAAATGAGGAAATT
GCATCGCATTGTCTGAGTAGGTGTCATTCTATTCTGGGGGGTGGGGTGGGGCAGGACAGCAAGGGGGAGG
ATTGGGAAGACAATAGCAGGCATGCTGGGGATGCGGTGGGCTCTATGGCTCGAGGGGGTTGGGGTTGCGC
CTTTTCCAAGGCAGCCCTGGGTTTGCGCAGGGACGCGGCTGCTCTGGGCGTGGTTCCGGGAAACGCAGCG
GCGCCGACCCTGGGACTCGCACATTCTTCACGTCCGTTCGCAGCGTCACCCGGATCTTCGCCGCTACCCT
TGTGGGCCCCCCGGCGACGCTTCCTGCTCCGCCCCTAAGTCGGGAAGGTTCCTTGCGGTTCGCGGCGTGC
CGGACGTGACAAACGGAAGCCGCACGTCTCACTAGTACCCTCGCAGACGGACAGCGCCAGGGAGCAATGG
CAGCGCGCCGACCGCGATGGGCTGTGGCCAATAGCGGCTGCTCAGCAGGGCGCGCCGAGAGCAGCGGCCG
GGAAGGGGCGGTGCGGGAGGCGGGGTGTGGGGCGGTAGTGTGGGCCCTGTTCCTGCCCGCGCGGTGTTCC
GCATTCTGCAAGCCTCCGGAGCGCACGTCGGCAGTCGGCTCCCTCGTTGACCGAATCACCGACCTCTCTC
CCCAGGGGGATCCACCGGAGCTTACCATGACCGAGTACAAGCCCACGGTGCGCCTCGCCACCCGCGACGA
CGTCCCCAGGGCCGTACGCACCCTCGCCGCCGCGTTCGCCGACTACCCCGCCACGCGCCACACCGTCGAT
CCGGACCGCCACATCGAGCGGGTCACCGAGCTGCAAGAACTCTTCCTCACGCGCGTCGGGCTCGACATCG
GCAAGGTGTGGGTCGCGGACGACGGCGCCGCGGTGGCGGTCTGGACCACGCCGGAGAGCGTCGAAGCGGG
GGCGGTGTTCGCCGAGATCGGCCCGCGCATGGCCGAGTTGAGCGGTTCCCGGCTGGCCGCGCAGCAACAG
ATGGAAGGCCTCCTGGCGCCGCACCGGCCCAAGGAGCCCGCGTGGTTCCTGGCCACCGTCGGCGTCTCGC
CCGACCACCAGGGCAAGGGTCTGGGCAGCGCCGTCGTGCTCCCCGGAGTGGAGGCGGCCGAGCGCGCCGG
GGTGCCCGCCTTCCTGGAAACCTCCGCGCCCCGCAACCTCCCCTTCTACGAGCGGCTCGGCTTCACCGTC
ACCGCCGACGTCGAGGTGCCCGAAGGACCGCGCACCTGGTGCATGACCCGCAAGCCCGGTGCCTGACGCC
CGCCCCACGACCCGCAGCGCCCGACCGAAAGGAGCGCACGACCCCATGCATCGGTACCTTTAAGACCAAT
GACTTACAAGGCAGCTGTAGATCTTAGCCACTTTCTAGAGTCGGGGCGGCCGGCCGCTTCGAGCAGACAT
GATAAGATACATTGATGAGTTTGGACAAACCACAACTAGAATGCAGTGAAAAAAATGCTTTATTTGTGAA
ATTTGTGATGCTATTGCTTTATTTGTAACCATTATAAGCTGCAATAAACAAGTTAACAACAACAATTGCA
TTCATTTTATGTTTCAGGTTCAGGGGGAGGTGTGGGAGGTTTTTTAAAGCAAGTAAAACCTCTACAAATG
TGGTAAAATCGATAAGGATCCGTCGACCGATGCCCTTGAGAGCCTTCAACCCAGTCAGCTCCTTCCGGTG
GGCGCGGGGCATGACTATCGTCGCCGCACTTATGACTGTCTTCTTTATCATGCAACTCGTAGGACAGGTG
CCGGCAGCGCTCTTCCGCTTCCTCGCTCACTGACTCGCTGCGCTCGGTCGTTCGGCTGCGGCGAGCGGTA
TCAGCTCACTCAAAGGCGGTAATACGGTTATCCACAGAATCAGGGGATAACGCAGGAAAGAACATGTGAG
CAAAAGGCCAGCAAAAGGCCAGGAACCGTAAAAAGGCCGCGTTGCTGGCGTTTTTCCATAGGCTCCGCCC
CCCTGACGAGCATCACAAAAATCGACGCTCAAGTCAGAGGTGGCGAAACCCGACAGGACTATAAAGATAC
CAGGCGTTTCCCCCTGGAAGCTCCCTCGTGCGCTCTCCTGTTCCGACCCTGCCGCTTACCGGATACCTGT
CCGCCTTTCTCCCTTCGGGAAGCGTGGCGCTTTCTCATAGCTCACGCTGTAGGTATCTCAGTTCGGTGTA
GGTCGTTCGCTCCAAGCTGGGCTGTGTGCACGAACCCCCCGTTCAGCCCGACCGCTGCGCCTTATCCGGT
AACTATCGTCTTGAGTCCAACCCGGTAAGACACGACTTATCGCCACTGGCAGCAGCCACTGGTAACAGGA
TTAGCAGAGCGAGGTATGTAGGCGGTGCTACAGAGTTCTTGAAGTGGTGGCCTAACTACGGCTACACTAG
AAGAACAGTATTTGGTATCTGCGCTCTGCTGAAGCCAGTTACCTTCGGAAAAAGAGTTGGTAGCTCTTGA
TCCGGCAAACAAACCACCGCTGGTAGCGGTGGTTTTTTTGTTTGCAAGCAGCAGATTACGCGCAGAAAAA
AAGGATCTCAAGAAGATCCTTTGATCTTTTCTACGGGGTCTGACGCTCAGTGGAACGAAAACTCACGTTA
AGGGATTTTGGTCATGAGATTATCAAAAAGGATCTTCACCTAGATCCTTTTAAATTAAAAATGAAGTTTT
AAATCAATCTAAAGTATATATGAGTAAACTTGGTCTGACAGTTACCAATGCTTAATCAGTGAGGCACCTA
TCTCAGCGATCTGTCTATTTCGTTCATCCATAGTTGCCTGACTCCCCGTCGTGTAGATAACTACGATACG
GGAGGGCTTACCATCTGGCCCCAGTGCTGCAATGATACCGCGGGACCCACGCTCACCGGCTCCAGATTTA
TCAGCAATAAACCAGCCAGCCGGAAGGGCCGAGCGCAGAAGTGGTCCTGCAACTTTATCCGCCTCCATCC
AGTCTATTAATTGTTGCCGGGAAGCTAGAGTAAGTAGTTCGCCAGTTAATAGTTTGCGCAACGTTGTTGC
CATTGCTACAGGCATCGTGGTGTCACGCTCGTCGTTTGGTATGGCTTCATTCAGCTCCGGTTCCCAACGA
TCAAGGCGAGTTACATGATCCCCCATGTTGTGCAAAAAAGCGGTTAGCTCCTTCGGTCCTCCGATCGTTG
TCAGAAGTAAGTTGGCCGCAGTGTTATCACTCATGGTTATGGCAGCACTGCATAATTCTCTTACTGTCAT
GCCATCCGTAAGATGCTTTTCTGTGACTGGTGAGTACTCAACCAAGTCATTCTGAGAATAGTGTATGCGG
CGACCGAGTTGCTCTTGCCCGGCGTCAATACGGGATAATACCGCGCCACATAGCAGAACTTTAAAAGTGC
TCATCATTGGAAAACGTTCTTCGGGGCGAAAACTCTCAAGGATCTTACCGCTGTTGAGATCCAGTTCGAT
GTAACCCACTCGTGCACCCAACTGATCTTCAGCATCTTTTACTTTCACCAGCGTTTCTGGGTGAGCAAAA
ACAGGAAGGCAAAATGCCGCAAAAAAGGGAATAAGGGCGACACGGAAATGTTGAATACTCATACTCTTCC
TTTTTCAATATTATTGAAGCATTTATCAGGGTTATTGTCTCATGAGCGGATACATATTTGAATGTATTTA
GAAAAATAAACAAATAGGGGTTCCGCGCACATTTCCCCGAAAAGTGCCACCTG
Features (pLannotate 1.2.2; 20 found; start..end, strand, type, name):
      8..387     +  enhancer       CMV enhancer: human cytomegalovirus immediate early enhancer
    388..591     +  promoter       CMV promoter: human cytomegalovirus (CMV) immediate early promoter
    587..620     +  LTR            5' LTR (truncated) (fragment): truncated 5' long terminal repeat (LTR) from HIV-1
    636..654     +  promoter       T7 promoter: promoter for bacteriophage T7 RNA polymerase
    701..766     +  CDS            3xFLAG: three tandem FLAG® epitope tags, followed by an enterokinase cleavage site
    773..1192    +  CDS            avrXa10 (fragment): AVX10_XANOO - Experimental evidence at protein level: Swiss-Prot protein existence level 1. Avirulence protein. Induces the hypersensitive response (HR)in rice plants carrying the resistance gene Xa10. Activity depends on the presence of the core repeat domains; replacement with repeat domains from other proteins (AvrBs3 of X.euvesicatoria (AC P14727) or AvrXa7 of this organism) does not elicit the HR. Probably acts as a transcription factor in its host plant (rice) to induce plant resistance or disease. From Xanthomonas oryzae pv. oryzae.
   1194..1271    +  intron         PDK intron (fragment): pdk; modified pyruvate orthophosphate dikinase intron from Flaveria trinervia 3.0
   1362..1520    +  CDS            ccdA (fragment): CCDA_ECO57 - Also known as H, letA. Experimental evidence at protein level: Swiss-Prot protein existence level 1. Antitoxin component of a type II toxin-antitoxin (TA) system which inhibits the post-segregational killing (PSK) of plasmid-free cells, also referred to as a plasmid addiction system. Binds to and blocks the activity of CcdB; will also remove bound CcdB protein from the CcdB-GyrA complex by forming a CcdA-CcdB complex, a process termed rejuvenation. Functions as a transcriptional corepressor for the ccdAB operon, repression also requires CcdB (By similarity). From Escherichia coli
   1525..1827    +  CDS            ccdB: CCDB_ECOLI - Also known as G, letB, letD. Experimental evidence at protein level: Swiss-Prot protein existence level 1. Toxic component of a type II toxin-antitoxin (TA) system, functioning in plasmid maintainence. Responsible for the post- segregational killing (PSK) of plasmid-free cells, also referred to as a plasmid addiction system. Half-life of over 2 hours. Cell killing by CcdB is accompanied by filamentation, defects in chromosome and plasmid segregation, defects in cell division, formation of anucleate cells, decreased DNA synthesis and plasmid loss. Interferes with the activity of DN
   2055..2303    +  CDS            UGI: UNGI_BPPB2 - Experimental evidence at protein level: Swiss-Prot protein existence level 1. This protein binds specifically and reversibly to the host uracil-DNA glycosylase, preventing removal of uracil residues from PBS2 DNA by the host uracil-excision repair system. From Bacillus phage PBS2 (Bacteriophage PBS2).
   2344..2568    +  polyA_signal   bGH poly(A) signal: bovine growth hormone polyadenylation signal
   2575..3085    +  promoter       hPGK promoter: human phosphoglycerate kinase 1 promoter
   3107..3706    +  CDS            PuroR (fragment): puromycin N-acetyltransferase; pac from Streptomyces; confers resistance to puromycin
   3749..3817    +  CDS            nef (fragment): NEF_HV1Z2 - Experimental evidence at protein level: Swiss-Prot protein existence level 1. Extracellular Nef protein targets CD4(+) T-lymphocytes for apoptosis by interacting with CXCR4 surface receptors. From Human immunodeficiency virus type 1 group M subtype D (isolate Z2/CDC-Z34) (HIV-1).
   3853..3974    -  polyA_signal   SV40 poly(A) signal: SV40 polyadenylation signal
   3997..4065    -  CDS            large T antigen (fragment): large T antigen from SV40 (simian virus 40)
   4081..4213    +  CDS            TcR (fragment): tetracycline efflux protein; tet; confers resistance to tetracycline
   4393..4981    -  rep_origin     ori: high-copy-number ColE1/pMB1/pBR322/pUC origin of replication
   5152..6012    -  CDS            AmpR: β-lactamase; bla; confers resistance to ampicillin, carbenicillin, and related antibiotics
   6013..6117    -  promoter       AmpR promoter: bla
