[The description below was written by a language model from this plasmid's Addgene catalogue record and pLannotate feature annotations shown in this document.]
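Description:
pGL3-NLS-ccdb-DddA(G1397C)-UGI-Puro is an empty acceptor backbone, built on pGL3, for one-step assembly of custom TALE repeat (RVD) arrays to make DddA-derived cytosine base editors (DdCBEs) or other TALE fusions. It is a high-copy plasmid with a ColE1/pUC-type origin and an ampicillin resistance gene. Because it carries a functional ccdB toxin gene, it is propagated in a ccdB-tolerant strain.

The expression cassette is driven by the CMV enhancer/promoter, followed by a T7 promoter that could also support in vitro transcription. According to the depositor's layout, the reading frame encodes a nuclear localisation signal, a 136-residue TALE N-terminal segment, the ccdB stuffer, a 21-residue TALE C-terminal segment, the G1397 C-terminal split half of the DddA deaminase, and a uracil glycosylase inhibitor (UGI), ending at a bGH polyadenylation signal. The annotation also detects an N-terminal 3xFLAG tag and matches the TALE N-terminal region to a Xanthomonas avrXa10 fragment. The NLS and the DddA half are not annotated as separate features; the DddA half presumably lies in the unannotated stretch between ccdB and UGI. Replacing the ccdB cassette (which includes a partial ccdA) with an assembled RVD array removes the toxin, so correct clones are counter-selected in ordinary E. coli strains.

A separate human PGK promoter drives a puromycin resistance gene for selecting transfected mammalian cells. Short HIV LTR, nef, SV40 large T and TcR matches appear to be cloning remnants. A working DdCBE needs a partner construct carrying the complementary DddA half. The associated publication used DdCBEs for mitochondrial DNA editing in zebrafish, although this version carries a nuclear rather than a mitochondrial targeting signal.
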