Addgene plasmid #173234: pGL3-NLS-ccdb-DddA(G1397C)-UGI-Puro
Purpose: (Empty Backbone) One-step assembly of custom RVD arrays to construct DdCBE, TALE, etc.
Depositing lab: Bin Shen. Depositing organization: Nanjing Medical University. Publication: Precision modeling of mitochondrial diseases in zebrafish via DdCBE-mediated mtDNA base editing. Guo J, Zhang X, Chen X, Sun H, Dai Y, Wang J, Qian X, Tan L, Lou X, Shen B. Cell Discov. 2021 Sep 3;7(1):78. doi: 10.1038/s41421-021-00307-9. PubMed 34480028.
Backbone
  Vector backbone: pGL3
  Vector type: Unspecified
Growth in bacteria
  Bacterial resistance: Ampicillin, 100 μg/mL
  Growth temperature: 37°C
  Growth strain: ccdB Survival
  Copy number: High Copy
Gene/Insert
  Gene/Insert name: None
Terms and licenses: Academic/Nonprofit Terms; Industry Terms: Not Available to Industry
Depositor comments: NLS_N136aa_ccdb_C21aa_DddA_G1397C__UGI
How to cite: pGL3-NLS-ccdb-DddA(G1397C)-UGI-Puro was a gift from Bin Shen (Addgene plasmid # 173234 ; http://n2t.net/addgene:173234 ; RRID:Addgene_173234)
